>Addgene plasmid #82781 | pDONR223_KEAP1_p.R470S | addgene full sequence | sequence record 161871 | Addgene NGS result
CTTTCCTGCGTTATCCCCTGATTCTGTGGATAACCGTATTACCGCCTTTGAGTGAGCTGATACCGCTCGC
CGCAGCCGAACGACCGAGCGCAGCGAGTCAGTGAGCGAGGAAGCGGAAGAGCGCCCAATACGCAAACCGC
CTCTCCCCGCGCGTTGGCCGATTCATTAATGCAGCTGGCACGACAGGTTTCCCGACTGGAAAGCGGGCAG
TGAGCGCAACGCAATTAATACGCGTACCGCTAGCCAGGAAGAGTTTGTAGAAACGCAAAAAGGCCATCCG
TCAGGATGGCCTTCTGCTTAGTTTGATGCCTGGCAGTTTATGGCGGGCGTCCTGCCCGCCACCCTCCGGG
CCGTTGCTTCACAACGTTCAAATCCGCTCCCGGCGGATTTGTCCTACTCAGGAGAGCGTTCACCGACAAA
CAACAGATAAAACGAAAGGCCCAGTCTTCCGACTGAGCCTTTCGTTTTATTTGATGCCTGGCAGTTCCCT
ACTCTCGCGTTAACGCTAGCATGGATGTTTTCCCAGTCACGACGTTGTAAAACGACGGCCAGTCTTAAGC
TCGGGCCCCAAATAATGATTTTATTTTGACTGATAGTGACCTGTTCGTTGCAACAAATTGATGAGCAATG
CTTTTTTATAATGCCAACTTTGTACAAAAGAGTTGGCATGCAGCCAGATCCCAGGCCTAGCGGGGCTGGG
GCCTGCTGCCGATTCCTGCCCCTGCAGTCACAGTGCCCTGAGGGGGCAGGGGACGCGGTGATGTACGCCT
CCACTGAGTGCAAGGCGGAGGTGACGCCCTCCCAGCATGGCAACCGCACCTTCAGCTACACCCTGGAGGA
TCATACCAAGCAGGCCTTTGGCATCATGAACGAGCTGCGGCTCAGCCAGCAGCTGTGTGACGTCACACTG
CAGGTCAAGTACCAGGATGCACCGGCCGCCCAGTTCATGGCCCACAAGGTGGTGCTGGCCTCATCCAGCC
CTGTCTTCAAGGCCATGTTCACCAACGGGCTGCGGGAGCAGGGCATGGAGGTGGTGTCCATTGAGGGTAT
CCACCCCAAGGTCATGGAGCGCCTCATTGAATTCGCCTACACGGCCTCCATCTCCATGGGCGAGAAGTGT
GTCCTCCACGTCATGAACGGTGCTGTCATGTACCAGATCGACAGCGTTGTCCGTGCCTGCAGTGACTTCC
TGGTGCAGCAGCTGGACCCCAGCAATGCCATCGGCATCGCCAACTTCGCTGAGCAGATTGGCTGTGTGGA
GTTGCACCAGCGTGCCCGGGAGTACATCTACATGCATTTTGGGGAGGTGGCCAAGCAAGAGGAGTTCTTC
AACCTGTCCCACTGCCAACTGGTGACCCTCATCAGCCGGGACGACCTGAACGTGCGCTGCGAGTCCGAGG
TCTTCCACGCCTGCATCAACTGGGTCAAGTACGACTGCGAACAGCGACGGTTCTACGTCCAGGCGCTGCT
GCGGGCCGTGCGCTGCCACTCGTTGACGCCGAACTTCCTGCAGATGCAGCTGCAGAAGTGCGAGATCCTG
CAGTCCGACTCCCGCTGCAAGGACTACCTGGTCAAGATCTTCGAGGAGCTCACCCTGCACAAGCCCACGC
AGGTGATGCCCTGCCGGGCGCCCAAGGTGGGCCGCCTGATCTACACCGCGGGCGGCTACTTCCGACAGTC
GCTCAGCTACCTGGAGGCTTACAACCCCAGTGACGGCACCTGGCTCCGGTTGGCGGACCTGCAGGTGCCG
CGGAGCGGCCTGGCCGGCTGCGTGGTGGGCGGGCTGTTGTACGCCGTGGGCGGCAGGAACAACTCGCCCG
ACGGCAACACCGACTCCAGCGCCCTGGACTGTTACAACCCCATGACCAATCAGTGGTCGCCCTGCGCCCC
CATGAGCGTGCCCCGTAACCGCATCGGGGTGGGGGTCATCGATGGCCACATCTATGCCGTCGGCGGCTCC
CACGGCTGCATCCACCACAACAGTGTGGAGAGGTATGAGCCAGAGCGGGATGAGTGGCACTTGGTGGCCC
CAATGCTGACACGAAGGATCGGGGTGGGCGTGGCTGTCCTCAATAGTCTCCTTTATGCCGTGGGGGGCTT
TGACGGGACAAACCGCCTTAATTCAGCTGAGTGTTACTACCCAGAGAGGAACGAGTGGCGAATGATCACA
GCAATGAACACCATCCGAAGCGGGGCAGGCGTCTGCGTCCTGCACAACTGTATCTATGCTGCTGGGGGCT
ATGATGGTCAGGACCAGCTGAACAGCGTGGAGCGCTACGATGTGGAAACAGAGACGTGGACTTTCGTAGC
CCCCATGAAGCACCGGCGAAGTGCCCTGGGGATCACTGTCCACCAGGGGAGAATCTACGTCCTTGGAGGC
TATGATGGTCACACGTTCCTGGACAGTGTGGAGTGTTACGACCCAGATACAGACACCTGGAGCGAGGTGA
CCCGAATGACATCGGGCCGGAGTGGGGTGGGCGTGGCTGTCACCATGGAGCCCTGCCGGAAGCAGATTGA
CCAGCAGAACTGTACCAGTTGATTGCCAACTTTCTTGTACAAAGTTGGCATTATAAGAAAGCATTGCTTA
TCAATTTGTTGCAACGAACAGGTCACTATCAGTCAAAATAAAATCATTATTTGCCATCCAGCTGATATCC
CCTATAGTGAGTCGTATTACATGGTCATAGCTGTTTCCTGGCAGCTCTGGCCCGTGTCTCAAAATCTCTG
ATGTTACATTGCACAAGATAAAAATATATCATCATGCCTCCTCTAGACCAGCCAGGACAGAAATGCCTCG
ACTTCGCTGCTACCCAAGGTTGCCGGGTGACGCACACCGTGGAAACGGATGAAGGCACGAACCCAGTGGA
CATAAGCCTGTTCGGTTCGTAAGCTGTAATGCAAGTAGCGTATGCGCTCACGCAACTGGTCCAGAACCTT
GACCGAACGCAGCGGTGGTAACGGCGCAGTGGCGGTTTTCATGGCTTGTTATGACTGTTTTTTTGGGGTA
CAGTCTATGCCTCGGGCATCCAAGCAGCAAGCGCGTTACGCCGTGGGTCGATGTTTGATGTTATGGAGCA
GCAACGATGTTACGCAGCAGGGCAGTCGCCCTAAAACAAAGTTAAACATTATGAGGGAAGCGGTGATCGC
CGAAGTATCGACTCAACTATCAGAGGTAGTTGGCGTCATCGAGCGCCATCTCGAACCGACGTTGCTGGCC
GTACATTTGTACGGCTCCGCAGTGGATGGCGGCCTGAAGCCACACAGTGATATTGATTTGCTGGTTACGG
TGACCGTAAGGCTTGATGAAACAACGCGGCGAGCTTTGATCAACGACCTTTTGGAAACTTCGGCTTCCCC
TGGAGAGAGCGAGATTCTCCGCGCTGTAGAAGTCACCATTGTTGTGCACGACGACATCATTCCGTGGCGT
TATCCAGCTAAGCGCGAACTGCAATTTGGAGAATGGCAGCGCAATGACATTCTTGCAGGTATCTTCGAGC
CAGCCACGATCGACATTGATCTGGCTATCTTGCTGACAAAAGCAAGAGAACATAGCGTTGCCTTGGTAGG
TCCAGCGGCGGAGGAACTCTTTGATCCGGTTCCTGAACAGGATCTATTTGAGGCGCTAAATGAAACCTTA
ACGCTATGGAACTCGCCGCCCGACTGGGCTGGCGATGAGCGAAATGTAGTGCTTACGTTGTCCCGCATTT
GGTACAGCGCAGTAACCGGCAAAATCGCGCCGAAGGATGTCGCTGCCGACTGGGCAATGGAGCGCCTGCC
GGCCCAGTATCAGCCCGTCATACTTGAAGCTAGACAGGCTTATCTTGGACAAGAAGAAGATCGCTTGGCC
TCGCGCGCAGATCAGTTGGAAGAATTTGTCCACTACGTGAAAGGCGAGATCACCAAGGTAGTCGGCAAAT
AACCCTCGAGCCACCCATGACCAAAATCCCTTAACGTGAGTTACGCGTCGTTCCACTGAGCGTCAGACCC
CGTAGAAAAGATCAAAGGATCTTCTTGAGATCCTTTTTTTCTGCGCGTAATCTGCTGCTTGCAAACAAAA
AAACCACCGCTACCAGCGGTGGTTTGTTTGCCGGATCAAGAGCTACCAACTCTTTTTCCGAAGGTAACTG
GCTTCAGCAGAGCGCAGATACCAAATACTGTTCTTCTAGTGTAGCCGTAGTTAGGCCACCACTTCAAGAA
CTCTGTAGCACCGCCTACATACCTCGCTCTGCTAATCCTGTTACCAGTGGCTGCTGCCAGTGGCGATAAG
TCGTGTCTTACCGGGTTGGACTCAAGACGATAGTTACCGGATAAGGCGCAGCGGTCGGGCTGAACGGGGG
GTTCGTGCACACAGCCCAGCTTGGAGCGAACGACCTACACCGAACTGAGATACCTACAGCGTGAGCTATG
AGAAAGCGCCACGCTTCCCGAAGGGAGAAAGGCGGACAGGTATCCGGTAAGCGGCAGGGTCGGAACAGGA
GAGCGCACGAGGGAGCTTCCAGGGGGAAACGCCTGGTATCTTTATAGTCCTGTCGGGTTTCGCCACCTCT
GACTTGAGCGTCGATTTTTGTGATGCTCGTCAGGGGGGCGGAGCCTATGGAAAAACGCCAGCAACGCGGC
CTTTTTACGGTTCCTGGCCTTTTGCTGGCCTTTTGCTCACATGTT
Features (pLannotate 1.2.2; 12 found; start..end, strand, type, name):
    121..213     +  CDS            lacI (fragment): lac repressor; lacI; The lac repressor binds to the lac operator to inhibit transcription in E. coli. This inhibition can be relieved by adding lactose or isopropyl-β-D-thiogalactopyranoside (IPTG).
    268..295     -  terminator     rrnB T2 terminator: transcription terminator T2 from the E. coli rrnB gene
    427..470     +  terminator     rrnB T1 terminator: Escherichia coli rrnB; transcription terminator T1 from the E. coli rrnB gene
    517..553     -  CDS            lacZα (fragment): LacZα fragment of β-galactosidase; lacZ fragment
    569..659     +  protein_bind   attL1 (fragment): mutant version of attL; recombination site for the Gateway® LR reaction LR Clonase™
    668..1996    +  CDS            KEAP1 (fragment): KEAP1_HUMAN - Also known as INRF2 From Homo sapiens (Human).
   2547..2642    -  protein_bind   attL3: mutant version of attL; recombination site for the Gateway® LR reaction LR Clonase™
   2661..2679    -  promoter       T7 promoter: promoter for bacteriophage T7 RNA polymerase
   2869..2892    +  promoter       Pc promoter (fragment): intI1 (promoter lies within the coding sequence); class 1 integron promoter
   3068..3124    +  CDS            GmR (fragment): gentamycin acetyltransferase; aacC1; confers resistance to gentamycin
   3131..3922    +  CDS            SmR: aminoglycoside adenylyltransferase (Murphy, 1985); aadA; confers resistance to spectinomycin and streptomycin
   4015..4603    +  rep_origin     ori: high-copy-number ColE1/pMB1/pBR322/pUC origin of replication
