[The description below was written by a language model from this plasmid's Addgene catalogue record and pLannotate feature annotations shown in this document.]
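Description:
pDONR223_KEAP1_p.R470S is a Gateway entry clone built on the Invitrogen pDONR223 backbone, carrying a mutant allele of the human KEAP1 open reading frame (also known as INrf2 or KLHL19). It is a 4,665 nt bacterial plasmid maintained at high copy through a ColE1/pUC-type origin. Selection is with spectinomycin, conferred by the aadA aminoglycoside adenylyltransferase gene (SmR), which sits downstream of a fragment of a class 1 integron Pc promoter and a remnant of a gentamicin resistance gene. The rrnB T1 and T2 terminators lie upstream of the cloning region, where they insulate the insert from read-through transcription. Small lacI and lacZα fragments are backbone remnants.

The KEAP1 insert is flanked by attL recombination sites, so it can be moved by an LR Clonase reaction into any compatible Gateway destination vector. The annotation tool labels the downstream site attL3 and marks only part of the insert as KEAP1, leaving the region between that annotation and the second att site unlabelled. The record lists no promoter for the insert, so the gene is not meant to be expressed from this plasmid. A T7 promoter lies just outside the downstream att site, facing back toward the insert. The catalogued mutations are R470S, which names the construct, and an additional C624S change. The clone is in "closed" format, with a stop codon immediately after the coding sequence, so C-terminal fusion tags supplied by a destination vector will not be translated.

The plasmid belongs to the Target Accelerator Plasmid Collection and was produced for high-throughput phenotyping of somatic mutations found in lung cancer. It serves as a source clone for building expression constructs that compare this KEAP1 variant with other alleles.
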