Addgene plasmid #82781: pDONR223_KEAP1_p.R470S
Purpose: Gateway Donor vector containing KEAP1, part of the Target Accelerator Plasmid Collection.
Depositing lab: Jesse Boehm & Matthew Meyerson & David Root. Depositing organization: Broad Institute. Publication: High-throughput Phenotyping of Lung Cancer Somatic Mutations. Berger AH, Brooks AN, Wu X, Shrestha Y, Chouinard C, Piccioni F, Bagul M, Kamburov A, Imielinski M, Hogstrom L, Zhu C, Yang X, Pantel S, Sakai R, Watson J, Kaplan N, Campbell JD, Singh S, Root DE, Narayan R, Natoli T, Lahr DL, Tirosh I, Tamayo P, Getz G, Wong B, Doench J, Subramanian A, Golub TR, Meyerson M, Boehm JS. Cancer Cell. 2016 Aug 8;30(2):214-28. doi: 10.1016/j.ccell.2016.06.022. Epub 2016 Jul 28. PubMed 27478040.
Backbone
  Vector backbone: pDONR223
  Backbone manufacturer: Invitrogen
  Vector type: Gateway Entry vector
Growth in bacteria
  Bacterial resistance: Spectinomycin, 50 μg/mL
  Growth temperature: 37°C
  Growth strain: DH5alpha
  Copy number: High Copy
Gene/Insert
  Gene/Insert name: KEAP1 (alt name: NM_012289)
  Species: H. sapiens (human)
  Mutation: R470S; C624S
  Entrez Gene: KEAP1 (a.k.a. INrf2, KLHL19)
  Promoter: None
  Cloning method: Gateway Cloning
  Sequencing primers: 5′ M13pUC-fwd; 3′ M13-Rev
Terms and licenses: Academic/Nonprofit Terms; Industry Terms: Not Available to Industry
Depositor comments: CLOSED (stop codon immediately follows insert)
How to cite: pDONR223_KEAP1_p.R470S was a gift from Jesse Boehm & Matthew Meyerson & David Root (Addgene plasmid # 82781 ; http://n2t.net/addgene:82781 ; RRID:Addgene_82781)
