>Addgene plasmid #82781 | pDONR223_KEAP1_p.R470S | depositor partial sequence | sequence record 157507 | Insert sequence
ATGCAGCCAGATCCCAGGCCTAGCGGGGCTGGGGCCTGCTGCCGATTCCTGCCCCTGCAGTCACAGTGCC
CTGAGGGGGCAGGGGACGCGGTGATGTACGCCTCCACTGAGTGCAAGGCGGAGGTGACGCCCTCCCAGCA
TGGCAACCGCACCTTCAGCTACACCCTGGAGGATCATACCAAGCAGGCCTTTGGCATCATGAACGAGCTG
CGGCTCAGCCAGCAGCTGTGTGACGTCACACTGCAGGTCAAGTACCAGGATGCACCGGCCGCCCAGTTCA
TGGCCCACAAGGTGGTGCTGGCCTCATCCAGCCCTGTCTTCAAGGCCATGTTCACCAACGGGCTGCGGGA
GCAGGGCATGGAGGTGGTGTCCATTGAGGGTATCCACCCCAAGGTCATGGAGCGCCTCATTGAATTCGCC
TACACGGCCTCCATCTCCATGGGCGAGAAGTGTGTCCTCCACGTCATGAACGGTGCTGTCATGTACCAGA
TCGACAGCGTTGTCCGTGCCTGCAGTGACTTCCTGGTGCAGCAGCTGGACCCCAGCAATGCCATCGGCAT
CGCCAACTTCGCTGAGCAGATTGGCTGTGTGGAGTTGCACCAGCGTGCCCGGGAGTACATCTACATGCAT
TTTGGGGAGGTGGCCAAGCAAGAGGAGTTCTTCAACCTGTCCCACTGCCAACTGGTGACCCTCATCAGCC
GGGACGACCTGAACGTGCGCTGCGAGTCCGAGGTCTTCCACGCCTGCATCAACTGGGTCAAGTACGACTG
CGAACAGCGACGGTTCTACGTCCAGGCGCTGCTGCGGGCCGTGCGCTGCCACTCGTTGACGCCGAACTTC
CTGCAGATGCAGCTGCAGAAGTGCGAGATCCTGCAGTCCGACTCCCGCTGCAAGGACTACCTGGTCAAGA
TCTTCGAGGAGCTCACCCTGCACAAGCCCACGCAGGTGATGCCCTGCCGGGCGCCCAAGGTGGGCCGCCT
GATCTACACCGCGGGCGGCTACTTCCGACAGTCGCTCAGCTACCTGGAGGCTTACAACCCCAGTGACGGC
ACCTGGCTCCGGTTGGCGGACCTGCAGGTGCCGCGGAGCGGCCTGGCCGGCTGCGTGGTGGGCGGGCTGT
TGTACGCCGTGGGCGGCAGGAACAACTCGCCCGACGGCAACACCGACTCCAGCGCCCTGGACTGTTACAA
CCCCATGACCAATCAGTGGTCGCCCTGCGCCCCCATGAGCGTGCCCCGTAACCGCATCGGGGTGGGGGTC
ATCGATGGCCACATCTATGCCGTCGGCGGCTCCCACGGCTGCATCCACCACAACAGTGTGGAGAGGTATG
AGCCAGAGCGGGATGAGTGGCACTTGGTGGCCCCAATGCTGACACGAAGGATCGGGGTGGGCGTGGCTGT
CCTCAATAGTCTCCTTTATGCCGTGGGGGGCTTTGACGGGACAAACCGCCTTAATTCAGCTGAGTGTTAC
TACCCAGAGAGGAACGAGTGGCGAATGATCACAGCAATGAACACCATCCGAAGCGGGGCAGGCGTCTGCG
TCCTGCACAACTGTATCTATGCTGCTGGGGGCTATGATGGTCAGGACCAGCTGAACAGCGTGGAGCGCTA
CGATGTGGAAACAGAGACGTGGACTTTCGTAGCCCCCATGAAGCACCGGCGAAGTGCCCTGGGGATCACT
GTCCACCAGGGGAGAATCTACGTCCTTGGAGGCTATGATGGTCACACGTTCCTGGACAGTGTGGAGTGTT
ACGACCCAGATACAGACACCTGGAGCGAGGTGACCCGAATGACATCGGGCCGGAGTGGGGTGGGCGTGGC
TGTCACCATGGAGCCCTGCCGGAAGCAGATTGACCAGCAGAACTGTACCAGTTGA
